Addgene plasmid #58064: tdTurboRFP-VASP-5
Purpose: Localization: Actin/Focal Adhesions, Excitation: 553, Emission: 576
Depositing lab: Michael Davidson. Depositing organization: Florida State University, Tallahassee.
Backbone
  Vector backbone: tdTurboRFP
  Backbone size w/o insert (bp): 4750
  Vector type: Mammalian Expression
  Selectable markers: Neomycin (select with G418)
Growth in bacteria
  Bacterial resistance: Kanamycin, 50 μg/mL
  Growth temperature: 37°C
  Growth strain: DH5alpha
  Copy number: High Copy
Gene/Insert
  Gene/Insert name: VASP (alt name: NM_009499)
  Species: M. musculus (mouse)
  Mutation: A209T in VASP
  Promoter: CMV
  Tag / fusion protein: tdTurboRFP
  Cloning method: Unknown
  Sequencing primers: 5′ CMV-F; 3′ SV40pA-R
Terms and licenses: Academic/Nonprofit Terms; Industry Terms
Depositor comments: . Excitation = 553; Emission = 576
How to cite: tdTurboRFP-VASP-5 was a gift from Michael Davidson (Addgene plasmid # 58064 ; http://n2t.net/addgene:58064 ; RRID:Addgene_58064)
