[The description below was written by a language model from this plasmid's Addgene catalogue record and the feature table of its GenBank file.]
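Description:
tdTurboRFP-VASP-5 is a mammalian expression plasmid that produces mouse VASP (vasodilator-stimulated phosphoprotein) fused to the tandem-dimer red fluorescent protein tdTurboRFP. Expression is driven by the CMV promoter, a strong constitutive promoter in most mammalian cell lines, and the listed 3′ sequencing primer points to an SV40 polyadenylation signal downstream of the fusion. The plasmid is a high-copy construct maintained in E. coli under kanamycin selection, and it carries a neomycin resistance marker so that transfected mammalian cells can be selected with G418. The VASP insert is recorded as carrying an A209T change relative to the reference sequence. The record does not state the origin of replication or the cloning method.

The available feature table covers only a 2.7 kb portion of the plasmid, not the whole construct. It annotates two consecutive mammalian codon-optimized TurboRFP coding sequences, derived from the sea anemone Entacmaea quadricolor, separated by a short linker region. Joining two copies in tandem lets the naturally dimeric protein pair intramolecularly, so the tag behaves as a single unit. The unannotated sequence after the second copy is presumably where VASP lies, which together with the construct name suggests the tag sits at the N-terminus of VASP, although the record does not explicitly state this orientation.

VASP associates with actin filaments and focal adhesions, so the fusion serves as a live-cell imaging marker for these structures, with recorded excitation and emission maxima of 553 and 576 nm.
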