LOCUS       Exported 2676 bp ds-DNA linear SYN 23-MAY-2021
DEFINITION  Localization: Actin/Focal Adhesions, Excitation: 553, Emission: 576.
ACCESSION   .
VERSION     .
KEYWORDS    tdTurboRFP-VASP-5
SOURCE      synthetic DNA construct
  ORGANISM  synthetic DNA construct
REFERENCE   1 (bases 1 to 2676)
  TITLE     Davidson Orange Fluorescent Proteins
REFERENCE   2 (bases 1 to 2676)
  AUTHORS   .
  TITLE     Direct Submission
  JOURNAL   Exported May 23, 2021 from SnapGene Server 1.1.58
            http://www.snapgene.com
FEATURES             Location/Qualifiers
     source          1..2676
                     /organism="synthetic DNA construct"
                     /mol_type="other DNA"
     CDS             34..726
                     /codon_start=1
                     /product="red fluorescent protein from Entacmaea
                     quadricolor"
                     /label=TurboRFP
                     /note="mammalian codon-optimized"
                     /translation="MSELIKENMHMKLYMEGTVNNHHFKCTSEGEGKPYEGTQTMKIKV
                     VEGGPLPFAFDILATSFMYGSKAFINHTQGIPDFFKQSFPEGFTWERITTYEDGGVLTA
                     TQDTSFQNGCIIYNVKINGVNFPSNGPVMQKKTRGWEANTEMLYPADGGLRGHSQMALK
                     LVGGGYLHCSFKTTYRSKKPAKNLKMPGFHFVDHRLERIKEADKETYVEQHEMAVAKYC
                     DLPSKLGHR"
     CDS             796..1488
                     /codon_start=1
                     /product="red fluorescent protein from Entacmaea
                     quadricolor"
                     /label=TurboRFP
                     /note="mammalian codon-optimized"
                     /translation="MSELIKENMHMKLYMEGTVNNHHFKCTSEGEGKPYEGTQTMKIKV
                     VEGGPLPFAFDILATSFMYGSKAFINHTQGIPDFFKQSFPEGFTWERITTYEDGGVLTA
                     TQDTSFQNGCIIYNVKINGVNFPSNGPVMQKKTRGWEANTEMLYPADGGLRGHSQMALK
                     LVGGGYLHCSFKTTYRSKKPAKNLKMPGFHFVDHRLERIKEADKETYVEQHEMAVAKYC
                     DLPSKLGHR"
ORIGIN
        1 acgtcagatc cgctagcgct accggtcgcc accatgagcg agctgatcaa ggagaacatg
       61 cacatgaagc tgtacatgga gggcaccgtg aacaaccacc acttcaagtg cacatccgag
      121 ggcgaaggca agccctacga gggcacccag accatgaaga tcaaggtggt cgagggcggc
      181 cctctcccct tcgccttcga catcctggct accagcttca tgtacggcag caaagccttc
      241 atcaaccaca cccagggcat ccccgacttc tttaagcagt ccttccctga gggcttcaca
      301 tgggagagaa tcaccacata cgaagacggg ggcgtgctga ccgctaccca ggacaccagc
      361 ttccagaacg gctgcatcat ctacaacgtc aagatcaacg gggtgaactt cccatccaac
      421 ggccctgtga tgcagaagaa aacacgcggc tgggaggcca acaccgagat gctgtacccc
      481 gctgacggcg gcctgagagg ccacagccag atggccctga agctcgtggg cgggggctac
      541 ctgcactgct ccttcaagac cacatacaga tccaagaaac ccgctaagaa cctcaagatg
      601 cccggcttcc acttcgtgga ccacagactg gaaagaatca aggaggccga caaagagacc
      661 tacgtcgagc agcacgagat ggctgtggcc aagtactgcg acctccctag caaactgggg
      721 cacagagggc atggcaccgg cagcaccggc agcggcagct ccggtaccgc ctcctccgag
      781 gacaacaaca tggccatgag cgagctgatc aaggagaaca tgcacatgaa gctgtacatg
      841 gagggcaccg tgaacaacca ccacttcaag tgcacatccg agggcgaagg caagccctac
      901 gagggcaccc agaccatgaa gatcaaggtg gtcgagggcg gccctctccc cttcgccttc
      961 gacatcctgg ctaccagctt catgtacggc agcaaagcct tcatcaacca cacccagggc
     1021 atccccgact tctttaagca gtccttccct gagggcttca catgggagag aatcaccaca
     1081 tacgaagacg ggggcgtgct gaccgctacc caggacacca gcttccagaa cggctgcatc
     1141 atctacaacg tcaagatcaa cggggtgaac ttcccatcca acggccctgt gatgcagaag
     1201 aaaacacgcg gctgggaggc caacaccgag atgctgtacc ccgctgacgg cggcctgaga
     1261 ggccacagcc agatggccct gaagctcgtg ggcgggggct acctgcactg ctccttcaag
     1321 accacataca gatccaagaa acccgctaag aacctcaaga tgcccggctt ccacttcgtg
     1381 gaccacagac tggaaagaat caaggaggcc gacaaagaga cctacgtcga gcagcacgag
     1441 atggctgtgg ccaagtactg cgacctccct agcaaactgg ggcacagaga tgaatccgga
     1501 ctcagatcta tgagcgagac ggtcatctgt tccagccggg ctactgtgat gctttatgat
     1561 gacagcaaca agcgatggct ccctgctggc actggtcccc aggccttcag ccgcgtccag
     1621 atataccaca accccactgc taactccttc cgagttgttg gccgcaagat gcagccggat
     1681 cagcaggtgg ttatcaactg tgccatcatt cggggtgtca agtacaatca ggccactccc
     1741 atcttccatc agtggcgaga tgcccgccag gtctggggcc tcaacttcgg cagcaaggag
     1801 gacgccatac agtttgcaac aggcatggcc aacgccctag aggccttgga aggaggtggg
     1861 cctcccccag ccccagcacc ccctgcctgg tctgcccaga atggtccctc cccagaggag
     1921 ctggaacaac agaaaaggca gccggagcat atggagcgcc gggtctccaa tgcaggaggc
     1981 ccacctgctc ccccagctgg gggccctcct ccacctccag gacctccccc tcctccaggt
     2041 ccccccccac ccccaggtct gccctcctca ggggtatctg gggcaggtca tggagcaggg
     2101 gcagccccac cccctgcacc cccactccct acaacacagg gccccaatag tgggggttcc
     2161 ggggccccag gcctggctgc tgccattgct ggagccaaac tcaggaaagt gagcaagcag
     2221 gaggaggcct ctggggggcc cctggccccc aaagctgaga acagtcgaag cactggtggg
     2281 gggcttatgg aagagatgaa cgccatgctg gcccggagaa gaaaagccac acaggttggg
     2341 gagaagcccc ccaaagacga gtcagccagt gaggagtcag aggcccgact ccctgcccag
     2401 agtgaacctg tgagaagacc ctgggagaag aacagcacaa ccttgccaag gatgaagtcg
     2461 tcctcttctg tgactacctc cgaggcccac ccctcgacgc cctgctccag tgatgactcc
     2521 gacttggaga gggtgaagca ggagcttctg gaagaggtgc ggaaggagct acagaaaatg
     2581 aaagaggaaa tcatcgaagt ctttgtccag gagctgagga agcggggttc tccttgagcg
     2641 gccgcgactc tagatcataa tcagccatac cacatt
//
